Addgene plasmid #52686: pFA6a-kanMX-tetO-Pcyc1-3xHA-LINKER
Purpose: Same as 41024, with additional linker
Depositing lab: Michael Nick Boddy. Depositing organization: Scripps California (The Scripps Research Institute).
Backbone
  Vector backbone: pFA6a-kanMX-tetO-Pcyc1-3HA (41024)
  Vector type: Yeast Expression ; Promoter replacement
  Selectable markers: G418
Growth in bacteria
  Bacterial resistance: Ampicillin, 100 μg/mL
  Growth temperature: 37°C
  Growth strain: DH5alpha
  Copy number: Unknown
Gene/Insert
  Gene/Insert name: tetO7-Pcyc1-3xHA+LINKER
  Species: S. pombe (fission yeast)
Terms and licenses: Academic/Nonprofit Terms; Industry Terms: Not Available to Industry
Depositor comments: This is the same as the "regular" tetO plasmids (41022, 41023, 41024, 41025, or 41026) with an additional LADYGAG linker. This allows amplification of tagging cassettes from the LINKER vectors using the same pair of primers. For the “regular” vectors the reverse primer is unique to each plasmid.
How to cite: pFA6a-kanMX-tetO-Pcyc1-3xHA-LINKER was a gift from Michael Nick Boddy (Addgene plasmid # 52686 ; http://n2t.net/addgene:52686 ; RRID:Addgene_52686)
