[The description below was written by a language model from this plasmid's Addgene catalogue record and pLannotate feature annotations shown in this document.]
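Description:
pFA6a-kanMX-tetO-Pcyc1-3xHA-LINKER is a pFA6a-series template plasmid for PCR-based promoter replacement and N-terminal tagging of genes in the fission yeast S. pombe. It is not designed to replicate in yeast, and no yeast origin is annotated. It is maintained in E. coli through a high-copy ColE1/pUC-type origin and an ampicillin resistance gene (β-lactamase with its own promoter). Flanking SP6 and T7 phage promoters and short fragments of bom, rop and lacI are remnants of the cloning backbone.

The functional module consists of a kanMX marker, which confers G418 resistance in yeast and lies in the opposite orientation to the rest of the cassette. It is followed by a tetracycline response element with seven tetO operators, the minimal cyc1 promoter named in the record (not separately annotated in the feature table), and a 3xHA epitope tag. An S. cerevisiae ADH1 terminator is annotated downstream of the tag. When the cassette is amplified with primers carrying homology to a target locus and integrated just upstream of a gene's coding sequence, the native promoter is replaced by a tetO7-Pcyc1 promoter. This places the gene under tetracycline-regulated control in strains that supply a suitable TetR-based regulator, and the protein gains an N-terminal triple-HA tag for detection or immunoprecipitation.

This version differs from the parental tetO-Pcyc1-3HA plasmid only by a short peptide linker added after the tag. According to the depositor, the shared linker lets one primer pair amplify tagging cassettes from every LINKER vector in the series, whereas each regular vector needs its own reverse primer.
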