Features (pLannotate 1.2.2; 12 found; start..end, strand, type, name):
      1..19      -  promoter       SP6 promoter: promoter for bacteriophage SP6 RNA polymerase
     82..133     -  misc_feature   bom (fragment): basis of mobility region from pBR322
    235..270     -  CDS            rop (fragment): Rop protein, which maintains plasmids at low copy number; rop
    365..469     +  promoter       AmpR promoter: bla
    470..1330    +  CDS            AmpR: β-lactamase; bla; confers resistance to ampicillin, carbenicillin, and related antibiotics
   1501..2089    +  rep_origin     ori: high-copy-number ColE1/pMB1/pBR322/pUC origin of replication
   2272..2325    +  CDS            lacI (fragment): lac repressor; lacI; The lac repressor binds to the lac operator to inhibit transcription in E. coli. This inhibition can be relieved by adding lactose or isopropyl-β-D-thiogalactopyranoside (IPTG).
   2347..2365    +  promoter       T7 promoter: promoter for bacteriophage T7 RNA polymerase
   2470..3826    -  gene           kanMX: yeast selectable marker conferring kanamycin resistance (Wach et al., 1994)
   3909..4179    +  protein_bind   tetracycline response element: contains seven copies of the tetracycline operator tetO tetracycline repressor TetR
   4405..4494    +  CDS            3xHA: three tandem HA epitope tags
   4545..4732    +  terminator     ADH1 terminator: S. cerevisiae ADH1; transcription terminator for the S. cerevisiae alcohol dehydrogenase 1 (ADH1) gene
>Addgene plasmid #52686 | pFA6a-kanMX-tetO-Pcyc1-3xHA-LINKER | depositor full sequence | sequence record 82016 | pFA6a-kanMX-tetO-Pcyc1-3xHA-LINKER sequence 4807 bps
TCTATAGTGTCACCTAAATCGTATGTGTATGATACATAAGGTTATGTATTAATTGTAGCCGCGTTCTAAC
GACAATATGTCCATATGGTGCACTCTCAGTACAATCTGCTCTGATGCCGCATAGTTAAGCCAGCCCCGAC
ACCCGCCAACACCCGCTGACGCGCCCTGACGGGCTTGTCTGCTCCCGGCATCCGCTTACAGACAAGCTGT
GACCGTCTCCGGGAGCTGCATGTGTCAGAGGTTTTCACCGTCATCACCGAAACGCGCGAGACGAAAGGGC
CTCGTGATACGCCTATTTTTATAGGTTAATGTCATGATAATAATGGTTTCTTAGACGTCAGGTGGCACTT
TTCGGGGAAATGTGCGCGGAACCCCTATTTGTTTATTTTTCTAAATACATTCAAATATGTATCCGCTCAT
GAGACAATAACCCTGATAAATGCTTCAATAATATTGAAAAAGGAAGAGTATGAGTATTCAACATTTCCGT
GTCGCCCTTATTCCCTTTTTTGCGGCATTTTGCCTTCCTGTTTTTGCTCACCCAGAAACGCTGGTGAAAG
TAAAAGATGCTGAAGATCAGTTGGGTGCACGAGTGGGTTACATCGAACTGGATCTCAACAGCGGTAAGAT
CCTTGAGAGTTTTCGCCCCGAAGAACGTTTTCCAATGATGAGCACTTTTAAAGTTCTGCTATGTGGCGCG
GTATTATCCCGTATTGACGCCGGGCAAGAGCAACTCGGTCGCCGCATACACTATTCTCAGAATGACTTGG
TTGAGTACTCACCAGTCACAGAAAAGCATCTTACGGATGGCATGACAGTAAGAGAATTATGCAGTGCTGC
CATAACCATGAGTGATAACACTGCGGCCAACTTACTTCTGACAACGATCGGAGGACCGAAGGAGCTAACC
GCTTTTTTGCACAACATGGGGGATCATGTAACTCGCCTTGATCGTTGGGAACCGGAGCTGAATGAAGCCA
TACCAAACGACGAGCGTGACACCACGATGCCTGTAGCAATGGCAACAACGTTGCGCAAACTATTAACTGG
CGAACTACTTACTCTAGCTTCCCGGCAACAATTAATAGACTGGATGGAGGCGGATAAAGTTGCAGGACCA
CTTCTGCGCTCGGCCCTTCCGGCTGGCTGGTTTATTGCTGATAAATCTGGAGCCGGTGAGCGTGGGTCTC
GCGGTATCATTGCAGCACTGGGGCCAGATGGTAAGCCCTCCCGTATCGTAGTTATCTACACGACGGGGAG
TCAGGCAACTATGGATGAACGAAATAGACAGATCGCTGAGATAGGTGCCTCACTGATTAAGCATTGGTAA
CTGTCAGACCAAGTTTACTCATATATACTTTAGATTGATTTAAAACTTCATTTTTAATTTAAAAGGATCT
AGGTGAAGATCCTTTTTGATAATCTCATGACCAAAATCCCTTAACGTGAGTTTTCGTTCCACTGAGCGTC
AGACCCCGTAGAAAAGATCAAAGGATCTTCTTGAGATCCTTTTTTTCTGCGCGTAATCTGCTGCTTGCAA
ACAAAAAAACCACCGCTACCAGCGGTGGTTTGTTTGCCGGATCAAGAGCTACCAACTCTTTTTCCGAAGG
TAACTGGCTTCAGCAGAGCGCAGATACCAAATACTGTCCTTCTAGTGTAGCCGTAGTTAGGCCACCACTT
CAAGAACTCTGTAGCACCGCCTACATACCTCGCTCTGCTAATCCTGTTACCAGTGGCTGCTGCCAGTGGC
GATAAGTCGTGTCTTACCGGGTTGGACTCAAGACGATAGTTACCGGATAAGGCGCAGCGGTCGGGCTGAA
CGGGGGGTTCGTGCACACAGCCCAGCTTGGAGCGAACGACCTACACCGAACTGAGATACCTACAGCGTGA
GCATTGAGAAAGCGCCACGCTTCCCGAAGGGAGAAAGGCGGACAGGTATCCGGTAAGCGGCAGGGTCGGA
ACAGGAGAGCGCACGAGGGAGCTTCCAGGGGGAAACGCCTGGTATCTTTATAGTCCTGTCGGGTTTCGCC
ACCTCTGACTTGAGCGTCGATTTTTGTGATGCTCGTCAGGGGGGCGGAGCCTATGGAAAAACGCCAGCAA
CGCGGCCTTTTTACGGTTCCTGGCCTTTTGCTGGCCTTTTGCTCACATGTTCTTTCCTGCGTTATCCCCT
GATTCTGTGGATAACCGTATTACCGCCTTTGAGTGAGCTGATACCGCTCGCCGCAGCCGAACGACCGAGC
GCAGCGAGTCAGTGAGCGAGGAAGCGGAAGAGCGCCCAATACGCAAACCGCCTCTCCCCGCGCGTTGGCC
GATTCATTAATGCAGGTTAACCTGGCTTATCGAAATTAATACGACTCACTATAGGGAGACCGGCAGATCC
GCGGCCGCATAGGCCACTAGTGGATCTGATATCATCGATGAATTCGAGCTCGTTTAAACTGGATGGCGGC
GTTAGTATCGAATCGACAGCAGTATAGCGACCAGCATTCACATACGATTGACGCATGATATTACTTTCTG
CGCACTTAACTTCGCATCTGGGCAGATGATGTCGAGGCGAAAAAAAATATAAATCACGCTAACATTTGAT
TAAAATAGAACAACTACAATATAAAAAAACTATACAAATGACAAGTTCTTGAAAACAAGAATCTTTTTAT
TGTCAGTACTGATTAGAAAAACTCATCGAGCATCAAATGAAACTGCAATTTATTCATATCAGGATTATCA
ATACCATATTTTTGAAAAAGCCGTTTCTGTAATGAAGGAGAAAACTCACCGAGGCAGTTCCATAGGATGG
CAAGATCCTGGTATCGGTCTGCGATTCCGACTCGTCCAACATCAATACAACCTATTAATTTCCCCTCGTC
AAAAATAAGGTTATCAAGTGAGAAATCACCATGAGTGACGACTGAATCCGGTGAGAATGGCAAAAGCTTA
TGCATTTCTTTCCAGACTTGTTCAACAGGCCAGCCATTACGCTCGTCATCAAAATCACTCGCATCAACCA
AACCGTTATTCATTCGTGATTGCGCCTGAGCGAGACGAAATACGCGATCGCTGTTAAAAGGACAATTACA
AACAGGAATCGAATGCAACCGGCGCAGGAACACTGCCAGCGCATCAACAATATTTTCACCTGAATCAGGA
TATTCTTCTAATACCTGGAATGCTGTTTTGCCGGGGATCGCAGTGGTGAGTAACCATGCATCATCAGGAG
TACGGATAAAATGCTTGATGGTCGGAAGAGGCATAAATTCCGTCAGCCAGTTTAGTCTGACCATCTCATC
TGTAACATCATTGGCAACGCTACCTTTGCCATGTTTCAGAAACAACTCTGGCGCATCGGGCTTCCCATAC
AATCGATAGATTGTCGCACCTGATTGCCCGACATTATCGCGAGCCCATTTATACCCATATAAATCAGCAT
CCATGTTGGAATTTAATCGCGGCCTCGAAACGTGAGTCTTTTCCTTACCCATGGTTGTTTATGTTCGGAT
GTGATGTGAGAACTGTATCCTAGCAAGATTTTAAAAGGAAGTATATGAAAGAAGAACCTCAGTGGCAAAT
CCTAACCTTTTATATTTCTCTACAGGGGCGCGGCGTGGGGACAATTCAACGCGTCTGTGAGGGGAGCGTT
TCCCTGCTCGCAGGTCTGCAGCGAGGAGCCGTAATTTTTGCTTCGCGCCGTGCGGCCATCAAAATGTATG
GATGCAAATGATTATACATGGGGATGTATGGGCTAAATGTACGGGCGACAGTCACATCATGCCCCTGAGC
TGCGCACGTCAAGACTGTCAAGGAGGGTATTCTGGGCCTCCATGTCGCTGGCCGGGTGACCCGGCGGGGA
CGAGGCAAGCTAAACAGATCTGGGTAATATAGATCAATTCCTCGATCGAGTTTACCACTCCCTATCAGTG
ATAGAGAAAAGTGAAAGTCGAGTTTACCACTCCCTATCAGTGATAGAGAAAAGTGAAAGTCGAGTTTACC
ACTCCCTATCAGTGATAGAGAAAAGTGAAAGTCGAGTTTACCACTCCCTATCAGTGATAGAGAAAAGTGA
AAGTCGAGTTTACCACTCCCTATCAGTGATAGAGAAAAGTGAAAGTCGAGTTTACCACTCCCTATCAGTG
ATAGAGAAAAGTGAAAGTCGAGTTTACCACTCCCTATCAGTGATAGAGAAAAGTGAAAGTCGAGCTCGGT
ACCCTATGGCATGCATGTGCTCTGTATGTATATAAAACTCTTGTTTTCTTCTTTTCTCTAAATATTCTTT
CCTTATACATTAGGTCCTTTGTAGCATAAATTACTATACTTCTATAGACACGCAAACACAAATACACACA
CTAAATTACCGGATCAATTCGGGGGATCCGTTTATCATCCTGGAGGATGTTAATTAACATCTTTTACCCA
TACGATGTTCCTGACTATGCGGGCTATCCGTATGACGTCCCGGACTATGCAGGATCCTATCCATATGACG
TTCCAGATTACGCTGCTCAGTGCCTTGCTGATTACGGTGCTGGTGGCGCGCCACTTCTAAATAAGCGAAT
TTCTTATGATTTATGATTTTTATTATTAAATAAGTTATAAAAAAAATAAGTGTATACAAATTTTAAAGTG
ACTCTTAGGTTTTAAAACGAAAATTCTTATTCTTGAGTAACTCTTTCCTGTAGGTCAGGTTGCTTTCTCA
GGTATAGTATGAGGTCGCTCTTATTGACCACACCTCTACCGGCAGATCCGCTAGGGATAACAGGGTAATA
TAGATCCGTCGACCTGCAGCGTACGAAGCTTCAGCTGGCGGCCGCGT
