>Addgene plasmid #52686 | pFA6a-kanMX-tetO-Pcyc1-3xHA-LINKER | addgene partial sequence | sequence record 83147 | T7 5'-TAATACGACTCACTATAGGG-3'
GATCTGATATCATCGATGAATTCGAGCTCGTTTAAACTGGATGGCGGCGTTAGTATCGAATCGACAGCAG
TATAGCGACCAGCATTCACATACGATTGACGCATGATATTACTTTCTGCGCACTTAACTTCGCATCTGGG
CAGATGATGTCGAGGCGAAAAAAAATATAAATCACGCTAACATTTGATTAAAATAGAACAACTACAATAT
AAAAAAACTATACAAATGACAAGTTCTTGAAAACAAGAATCTTTTTATTGTCAGTACTGATTAGAAAAAC
TCATCGAGCATCAAATGAAACTGCAATTTATTCATATCAGGATTATCAATACCATATTTTTGAAAAAGCC
GTTTCTGTAATGAAGGAGAAAACTCACCGAGGCAGTTCCATAGGATGGCAAGATCCTGGTATCGGTCTGC
GATTCCGACTCGTCCAACATCAATACAACCTATTAATTTCCCCTCGTCAAAAATAAGGTTATCAAGTGAG
AAATCACCATGAGTGACGACTGAATCCGGTGAGAATGGCAAAAGCTTATGCATTTCTTTCCAGACTTGTT
CAACAGGCCAGCCATTACGCTCGTCATCAAAATCACTCGCATCAACCAAACCGTTATTCATTCGTGATTG
CGCCTGAGCGAGACGAAATACGCGATCGCTGTTAAAAGGACAATTACAAACAGGAATCGAATGCAACCGG
CGCAGGAACACTGCCAGCGCATCAACAATATTTTCACCTGAATCAGGATATTCTTCTAATACCTGGAATG
CTGTTTTGCCGGGGATCGCAGTGGTGAGTAACCATGCATCATCAGGAGTACGGATAAAA
