>Addgene plasmid #52686 | pFA6a-kanMX-tetO-Pcyc1-3xHA-LINKER | addgene partial sequence | sequence record 83340 | SP6 5'-ATTTAGGTGACACTATAG-3'
GGATCTATATTACCCTGTTATCCCTAGCGGATCTGCCGGTAGAGGTGTGGTCAATAAGAGCGACCTCATA
CTATACCTGAGAAAGCAACCTGACCTACAGGAAAGAGTTACTCAAGAATAAGAATTTTCGTTTTAAAACC
TAAGAGTCACTTTAAAATTTGTATACACTTATTTTTTTTATAACTTATTTAATAATAAAAATCATAAATC
ATAAGAAATTCGCTTATTTAGAAGTGGCGCGCCACCAGCACCGTAATCAGCAAGGCACTGAGCAGCGTAA
TCTGGAACGTCATATGGATAGGATCCTGCATAGTCCGGGACGTCATAGGGATAGCCCGCATAGTCAGGAA
CATCGTATGGGTAAAAGATGTTAATTAACATCCTCCAGGATGATAAACGGATCCCCCGAATTGATCCGGT
AATTTAGTGTGTGTATTTGTGTTTGCGTGTCTATAGAAGTATAGTAATTTATGCTACAAAGGACCTAATG
TATAAGGAAAGAATATTTAGAGAAAAGAAGAAAACAAGAGTTTTATATACATACAGAGCACATGCATGCC
ATAGGGTACCGAGCTCGACTTTCACTTTTCTCTATCACTGATAGGGAGTGGTAAACTCGACTTTCACTTT
TCTCTATCACTGATAGGGAGTGGTAAACTCGACTTTCACTTTTCTCTATCACTGATAGGGAGTGGTAAAC
TCGACTTTCACTTTTCTCTATCACTGATAGGGAGTGGTAAACTCGACTTTCACTTTTCTCTATCACTGAT
AGGGAGTGGTAAACTCGACTTTCACTTTTCTCTATCACTGATAGGGAGTGGTAAACTCGACTTTCACTTT
TCTCTATCACTGATAGGGAGTGGTAAACTCGATCGAGGAATTGATCTATATTACC
